Addgene plasmid #216196: pHAGE2-Ef1a-OCT4-3xFLAG
Purpose: Overexpress human OCT4 in HEK 293T cells for use in whole cell extract EMSAs
Depositing lab: Ralf Jauch. Depositing organization: University of Hong Kong. Publication: An acidic residue within the OCT4 dimerization interface of SOX17 is necessary and sufficient to overcome its pluripotency-inducing activity. Ho SY, Hu H, Ho DHH, Renom APS, Yeung SW, Boerner F, Weng M, Hutchins AP, Jauch R. Stem Cell Reports. 2025 Mar 11;20(3):102398. doi: 10.1016/j.stemcr.2025.102398. Epub 2025 Feb 6. PubMed 39919754.
Backbone
  Vector backbone: pHAGE2-EF1a
  Vector type: Lentiviral
Growth in bacteria
  Bacterial resistance: Ampicillin, 100 μg/mL
  Growth temperature: 37°C
  Growth strain: NEB Stable
  Copy number: High Copy
Gene/Insert
  Gene/Insert name: OCT4
  Species: H. sapiens (human)
  Entrez Gene: POU5F1 (a.k.a. OCT3, OCT4, OCT4Borf1, OTF-3, OTF3, OTF4, Oct-3, Oct-4, Oct3/4)
  Cloning method: Unknown
Terms and licenses: Academic/Nonprofit Terms; Industry Terms: Not Available to Industry
How to cite: pHAGE2-Ef1a-OCT4-3xFLAG was a gift from Ralf Jauch (Addgene plasmid # 216196 ; http://n2t.net/addgene:216196 ; RRID:Addgene_216196)
