[The description below was written by a language model from this plasmid's Addgene catalogue record and pLannotate feature annotations shown in this document.]
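Description:
pHAGE2-Ef1a-OCT4-3xFLAG is an 8.3 kb HIV-1-derived lentiviral expression plasmid built on the pHAGE2-EF1a backbone and carrying human OCT4 (POU5F1). It is propagated in E. coli through a high-copy ColE1/pUC-type origin and selected with ampicillin via the β-lactamase gene. No mammalian selection marker or fluorescent reporter is annotated. The backbone also holds fragments of lac regulatory elements, an SV40 origin and an SV40 poly(A) signal, which appear to be cloning remnants rather than functional parts of the payload.

The viral portion runs between two truncated HIV-1 LTRs. It contains the Ψ packaging signal with an adjoining gag fragment, the Rev response element for Rev-dependent nuclear export of the genomic RNA, and the cPPT/CTS, which aids nuclear import in transduced cells. Short nef-like annotations near the LTRs most likely reflect residual viral sequence. Within this frame, the strong constitutive human EF-1α promoter drives the full OCT4 coding sequence. A FLAG epitope lies downstream of it. The annotation software detected only a single FLAG fragment, whereas the plasmid name indicates a C-terminal 3xFLAG tag. A WPRE follows the cassette to enhance transcript stability and expression.

According to the record, the construct is used to overexpress tagged human OCT4 in HEK 293T cells, giving whole-cell extracts for electrophoretic mobility shift assays of OCT4 DNA binding. The associated work concerns OCT4 partnering with SOX factors. The lentiviral architecture would also allow packaging with helper plasmids for transduction, though the stated use needs only expression in 293T cells.
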