Features (pLannotate 1.2.2; 24 found; start..end, strand, type, name):
    377..634     +  LTR            5' LTR (truncated): truncated 5' long terminal repeat (LTR) from HIV-1
    681..806     +  misc_feature   HIV-1 Ψ: packaging signal of human immunodeficiency virus type 1
    790..1128    +  CDS            HIV-1 gag (fragment): gag protein from human immunodeficiency virus 1; gag
   1303..1536    +  misc_feature   RRE: The Rev response element (RRE) of HIV-1 allows for Rev-dependent mRNA export from the nucleus to the cytoplasm.
   1913..2013    +  CDS            Rev (fragment): human immunodeficiency virus 1 (HIV-1) Rev protein; rev; enhances nuclear export of unspliced and incompletely spliced viral mRNAs
   2058..2175    +  misc_feature   cPPT/CTS: central polypurine tract and central termination sequence of HIV-1
   2234..2300    +  CDS            small t antigen (fragment): SV40 (simian virus 40) small t antigen
   2307..3485    +  promoter       EF-1α promoter: strong constitutive promoter for human elongation factor EF-1α
   3530..4609    +  CDS            POU5F1: PO5F1_HUMAN - Also known as OCT3, OCT4, OTF3. Experimental evidence at protein level: Swiss-Prot protein existence level 1. Transcription factor that binds to the octamer motif (5'- ATTTGCAT-3'). Forms a trimeric complex with SOX2 or SOX15 on DNA and controls the expression of a number of genes involved in embryonic development such as YES1, FGF4, UTF1 and ZFP206. Critical for early embryogenesis and for embryonic stem cell pluripotency. From Homo sapiens (Human).
   4673..4693    +  CDS            FLAG (fragment): FLAG® epitope tag, followed by an enterokinase cleavage site
   4713..5301    +  misc_feature   WPRE: woodchuck hepatitis virus posttranscriptional regulatory element
   5296..5406    +  CDS            nef (fragment): NEF_SIVS4 - Experimental evidence at protein level: Swiss-Prot protein existence level 1. Interferes with TCR signaling from the cell membrane. Interacts with CD247/TCRZ (TCR zeta chain) and exert potent down- regulation of cell surface TCR/CD3 complexes. From Simian immunodeficiency virus (isolate F236/smH4) (SIV-sm) (Simian immunodeficiency virus sooty mangabey monkey).
   5449..5629    +  LTR            5' LTR (truncated): truncated 5' long terminal repeat (LTR) from HIV-1
   5762..5866    +  promoter       AmpR promoter: bla
   5867..6727    +  CDS            AmpR: β-lactamase; bla; confers resistance to ampicillin, carbenicillin, and related antibiotics
   6898..7486    +  rep_origin     ori: high-copy-number ColE1/pMB1/pBR322/pUC origin of replication
   7669..7723    +  CDS            lacI (fragment): lac repressor; lacI; The lac repressor binds to the lac operator to inhibit transcription in E. coli. This inhibition can be relieved by adding lactose or isopropyl-β-D-thiogalactopyranoside (IPTG).
   7729..7822    +  rep_origin     SV40 ori (fragment): SV40 origin of replication
   7847..7884    +  CDS            lacI (fragment): lac repressor; lacI; The lac repressor binds to the lac operator to inhibit transcription in E. coli. This inhibition can be relieved by adding lactose or isopropyl-β-D-thiogalactopyranoside (IPTG).
   7897..7918    +  protein_bind   CAP binding site: CAP binding activates transcription in the presence of cAMP. E. coli catabolite activator protein
   7933..7963    +  promoter       lac promoter: promoter for the E. coli lac operon
   7971..7987    +  protein_bind   lac operator: The lac repressor binds to the lac operator to inhibit transcription in E. coli. This inhibition can be relieved by adding lactose or isopropyl-β-D-thiogalactopyranoside (IPTG). lac repressor encoded by lacI
   8021..8104    +  polyA_signal   SV40 poly(A) signal (fragment): SV40 polyadenylation signal
   8271..329     +  CDS            nef (fragment) (across the origin): NEF_HV1BR - Experimental evidence at protein level: Swiss-Prot protein existence level 1. Extracellular Nef protein targets CD4(+) T-lymphocytes for apoptosis by interacting with CXCR4 surface receptors (PubMed:14990729). From Human immunodeficiency virus type 1 group M subtype B (isolate BRU/LAI) (HIV-1).
>Addgene plasmid #216196 | pHAGE2-Ef1a-OCT4-3xFLAG | addgene full sequence | sequence record 432004 | Addgene NGS Result
TGGAAGGGCTAATTCACTCCCAAAGAAGACAAGATATCCTTGATCTGTGGATCTACCACACACAAGGCTA
CTTCCCTGATTAGCAGAACTACACACCAGGGCCAGGGGTCAGATATCCACTGACCTTTGGATGGTGCTAC
AAGCTAGTACCAGTTGAGCCAGATAAGGTAGAAGAGGCCAATAAAGGAGAGAACACCAGCTTGTTACACC
CTGTGAGCCTGCATGGGATGGATGACCCGGAGAGAGAAGTGTTAGAGTGGAGGTTTGACAGCCGCCTAGC
ATTTCATCACGTGGCCCGAGAGCTGCATCCGGAGTACTTCAAGAACTGCTGATATCGAGCTTGCTACAAG
GGACTTTCCGCTGGGGACTTTCCAGGGAGGCGTGGCCTGGGCGGGACTGGGGAGTGGCGAGCCCTCAGAT
CCTGCATATAAGCAGCTGCTTTTTGCCTGTACTGGGTCTCTCTGGTTAGACCAGATCTGAGCCTGGGAGC
TCTCTGGCTAACTAGGGAACCCACTGCTTAAGCCTCAATAAAGCTTGCCTTGAGTGCTTCAAGTAGTGTG
TGCCCGTCTGTTGTGTGACTCTGGTAACTAGAGATCCCTCAGACCCTTTTAGTCAGTGTGGAAAATCTCT
AGCAGTGGCGCCCGAACAGGGACTTGAAAGCGAAAGGGAAACCAGAGGAGCTCTCTCGACGCAGGACTCG
GCTTGCTGAAGCGCGCACGGCAAGAGGCGAGGGGCGGCGACTGGTGAGTACGCCAAAAATTTTGACTAGC
GGAGGCTAGAAGGAGAGAGATGGGTGCGAGAGCGTCAGTATTAAGCGGGGGAGAATTAGATCGCGATGGG
AAAAAATTCGGTTAAGGCCAGGGGGAAAGAAAAAATATAAATTAAAACATATAGTATGGGCAAGCAGGGA
GCTAGAACGATTCGCAGTTAATCCTGGCCTGTTAGAAACATCAGAAGGCTGTAGACAAATACTGGGACAG
CTACAACCATCCCTTCAGACAGGATCAGAAGAACTTAGATCATTATATAATACAGTAGCAACCCTCTATT
GTGTGCATCAAAGGATAGAGATAAAAGACACCAAGGAAGCTTTAGACAAGATAGAGGAAGAGCAAAACAA
AAGTAAGACCACCGCACAGCAAGCGGCCGGCCGCTGATCTTCAGACCTGGAGGAGGAGATATGAGGGACA
ATTGGAGAAGTGAATTATATAAATATAAAGTAGTAAAAATTGAACCATTAGGAGTAGCACCCACCAAGGC
AAAGAGAAGAGTGGTGCAGAGAGAAAAAAGAGCAGTGGGAATAGGAGCTTTGTTCCTTGGGTTCTTGGGA
GCAGCAGGAAGCACTATGGGCGCAGCGTCAATGACGCTGACGGTACAGGCCAGACAATTATTGTCTGGTA
TAGTGCAGCAGCAGAACAATTTGCTGAGGGCTATTGAGGCGCAACAGCATCTGTTGCAACTCACAGTCTG
GGGCATCAAGCAGCTCCAGGCAAGAATCCTGGCTGTGGAAAGATACCTAAAGGATCAACAGCTCCTGGGG
ATTTGGGGTTGCTCTGGAAAACTCATTTGCACCACTGCTGTGCCTTGGAATGCTAGTTGGAGTAATAAAT
CTCTGGAACAGATTTGGAATCACACGACCTGGATGGAGTGGGACAGAGAAATTAACAATTACACAAGCTT
AATACACTCCTTAATTGAAGAATCGCAAAACCAGCAAGAAAAGAATGAACAAGAATTATTGGAATTAGAT
AAATGGGCAAGTTTGTGGAATTGGTTTAACATAACAAATTGGCTGTGGTATATAAAATTATTCATAATGA
TAGTAGGAGGCTTGGTAGGTTTAAGAATAGTTTTTGCTGTACTTTCTATAGTGAATAGAGTTAGGCAGGG
ATATTCACCATTATCGTTTCAGACCCACCTCCCAACCCCGAGGGGACCCGACAGGCCCGAAGGAATAGAA
GAAGAAGGTGGAGAGAGAGACAGAGACAGATCCATTCGATTAGTGAACGGATCTCGACGGTATCGCCGAA
TTCACAAATGGCAGTATTCATCCACAATTTTAAAAGAAAAGGGGGGATTGGGGGGTACAGTGCAGGGGAA
AGAATAGTAGACATAATAGCAACAGACATACAAACTAAAGAATTACAAAAACAAATTACAAAAATTCAAA
ATTTTCGGGTTTATTACAGGGACAGCAGAGATCCAGTTTGGACTAGTGATAAGCTTTGCAAAGATGGATA
AAGTTTTAAACAGAGAGGAATCTTTGCAGCTAATGGACCTTCTAGGTCTTGAAAGGAGTGGGAATTGGCT
CCGGTGCCCGTCAGTGGGCAGAGCGCACATCGCCCACAGTCCCCGAGAAGTTGGGGGGAGGGGTCGGCAA
TTGAACCGGTGCCTAGAGAAGGTGGCGCGGGGTAAACTGGGAAAGTGATGTCGTGTACTGGCTCCGCCTT
TTTCCCGAGGGTGGGGGAGAACCGTATATAAGTGCAGTAGTCGCCGTGAACGTTCTTTTTCGCAACGGGT
TTGCCGCCAGAACACAGGTAAGTGCCGTGTGTGGTTCCCGCGGGCCTGGCCTCTTTACGGGTTATGGCCC
TTGCGTGCCTTGAATTACTTCCACCTGGCTGCAGTACGTGATTCTTGATCCCGAGCTTCGGGTTGGAAGT
GGGTGGGAGAGTTCGAGGCCTTGCGCTTAAGGAGCCCCTTCGCCTCGTGCTTGAGTTGAGGCCTGGCCTG
GGCGCTGGGGCCGCCGCGTGCGAATCTGGTGGCACCTTCGCGCCTGTCTCGCTGCTTTCGATAAGTCTCT
AGCCATTTAAAATTTTTGATGACCTGCTGCGACGCTTTTTTTCTGGCAAGATAGTCTTGTAAATGCGGGC
CAAGATCTGCACACTGGTATTTCGGTTTTTGGGGCCGCGGGCGGCGACGGGGCCCGTGCGTCCCAGCGCA
CATGTTCGGCGAGGCGGGGCCTGCGAGCGCGGCCACCGAGAATCGGACGGGGGTAGTCTCAAGCTGGCCG
GCCTGCTCTGGTGCCTGGCCTCGCGCCGCCGTGTATCGCCCCGCCCTGGGCGGCAAGGCTGGCCCGGTCG
GCACCAGTTGCGTGAGCGGAAAGATGGCCGCTTCCCGGCCCTGCTGCAGGGAGCTCAAAATGGAGGACGC
GGCGCTCGGGAGAGCGGGCGGGTGAGTCACCCACACAAAGGAAAAGGGCCTTTCCGTCCTCAGCCGTCGC
TTCATGTGACTCCACGGAGTACCGGGCGCCGTCCAGGCACCTCGATTAGTTCTCGAGCTTTTGGAGTACG
TCGTCTTTAGGTTGGGGGGAGGGGTTTTATGCGATGGAGTTTCCCCACACTGAGTGGGTGGAGACTGAAG
TTAGGCCAGCTTGGCACTTGATGTAATTCTCCTTGGAATTTGCCCTTTTTGAGTTTGGATCTTGGTTCAT
TCTCAAGCCTCAGACAGTGGTTCAAAGTTTTTTTCTTCCATTTCAGGTGTCGTGAGCGGCCAAGGGCGAA
TTCTGCAGATATCCATCACACTGGCTAGCATGGCGGGACACCTGGCTTCGGATTTCGCCTTCTCGCCCCC
TCCAGGTGGTGGAGGTGATGGGCCAGGGGGGCCGGAGCCGGGCTGGGTTGATCCTCGGACCTGGCTAAGC
TTCCAAGGCCCTCCTGGAGGGCCAGGAATCGGGCCGGGGGTTGGGCCAGGCTCTGAGGTGTGGGGGATTC
CCCCATGCCCCCCGCCGTATGAGTTCTGTGGGGGGATGGCGTACTGTGGGCCCCAGGTTGGAGTGGGGCT
AGTGCCCCAAGGCGGCTTGGAGACCTCTCAGCCTGAGGGCGAAGCAGGAGTCGGGGTGGAGAGCAACTCC
GATGGGGCCTCCCCGGAGCCCTGCACCGTCACCCCTGGTGCCGTGAAGCTGGAGAAGGAGAAGCTGGAGC
AAAACCCGGAGGAGTCCCAGGACATCAAAGCTCTGCAGAAAGAACTCGAGCAATTTGCCAAGCTCCTGAA
GCAGAAGAGGATCACCCTGGGATATACACAGGCCGATGTGGGGCTCACCCTGGGGGTTCTATTTGGGAAG
GTATTCAGCCAAACGACCATCTGCCGCTTTGAGGCTCTGCAGCTTAGCTTCAAGAACATGTGTAAGCTGC
GGCCCTTGCTGCAGAAGTGGGTGGAGGAAGCTGACAACAATGAAAATCTTCAGGAGATATGCAAAGCAGA
AACCCTCGTGCAGGCCCGAAAGAGAAAGCGAACCAGTATCGAGAACCGAGTGAGAGGCAACCTGGAGAAT
TTGTTCCTGCAGTGCCCGAAACCCACACTGCAGCAGATCAGCCACATCGCCCAGCAGCTTGGGCTCGAGA
AGGATGTGGTCCGAGTGTGGTTCTGTAACCGGCGCCAGAAGGGCAAGCGATCAAGCAGCGACTATGCACA
ACGAGAGGATTTTGAGGCTGCTGGGTCTCCTTTCTCAGGGGGACCAGTGTCCTTTCCTCTGGCCCCAGGG
CCCCATTTTGGTACCCCAGGCTATGGGAGCCCTCACTTCACTGCACTGTACTCCTCGGTCCCTTTCCCTG
AGGGGGAAGCCTTTCCCCCTGTCTCCGTCACCACTCTGGGCTCTCCCATGCATTCAAACATTACGCGTGG
CAGCGGCGACTACAAGGACCACGACGGCGACTACAAGGACCACGACATCGACTACAAGGACGACGACGAC
AAGTAGTAAATCGATAGATCCTAATCAACCTCTGGATTACAAAATTTGTGAAAGATTGACTGGTATTCTT
AACTATGTTGCTCCTTTTACGCTATGTGGATACGCTGCTTTAATGCCTTTGTATCATGCTATTGCTTCCC
GTATGGCTTTCATTTTCTCCTCCTTGTATAAATCCTGGTTGCTGTCTCTTTATGAGGAGTTGTGGCCCGT
TGTCAGGCAACGTGGCGTGGTGTGCACTGTGTTTGCTGACGCAACCCCCACTGGTTGGGGCATTGCCACC
ACCTGTCAGCTCCTTTCCGGGACTTTCGCTTTCCCCCTCCCTATTGCCACGGCGGAACTCATCGCCGCCT
GCCTTGCCCGCTGCTGGACAGGGGCTCGGCTGTTGGGCACTGACAATTCCGTGGTGTTGTCGGGGAAATC
ATCGTCCTTTCCTTGGCTGCTCGCCTGTGTTGCCACCTGGATTCTGCGCGGGACGTCCTTCTGCTACGTC
CCTTCGGCCCTCAATCCAGCGGACCTTCCTTCCCGCGGCCTGCTGCCGGCTCTGCGGCCTCTTCCGCGTC
TTCGCCTTCGCCCTCAGACGAGTCGGATCTCCCTTTGGGCCGCCTCCCCGCCTGGTACCTTTAAGACCAA
TGACTTACAAGGCAGCTGTAGATCTTAGCCACTTTTTAAAAGAAAAGGGGGGACTGGAAGGGCTAATTCA
CTCCCAACGAAGACAAGATCACCTGCAGGACAGGCGCGCCCTGCTTTTTGCTTGTACTGGGTCTCTCTGG
TTAGACCAGATCTGAGCCTGGGAGCTCTCTGGCTAACTAGGGAACCCACTGCTTAAGCCTCAATAAAGCT
TGCCTTGAGTGCTTCAAGTAGTGTGTGCCCGTCTGTTGTGTGACTCTGGTAACTAGAGATCCCTCAGACC
CTTTTAGTCAGTGTGGAAAATCTCTAGCACCCGGGCGATTAAGGAAAGGGCTAGATCATTCTTGAAGACG
AAAGGGCCTCGTGATACGCCTATTTTTATAGGTTAATGTCATGATAATAATGGTTTCTTAGACGTCAGGT
GGCACTTTTCGGGGAAATGTGCGCGGAACCCCTATTTGTTTATTTTTCTAAATACATTCAAATATGTATC
CGCTCATGAGACAATAACCCTGATAAATGCTTCAATAATATTGAAAAAGGAAGAGTATGAGTATTCAACA
TTTCCGTGTCGCCCTTATTCCCTTTTTTGCGGCATTTTGCCTTCCTGTTTTTGCTCACCCAGAAACGCTG
GTGAAAGTAAAAGATGCTGAAGATCAGTTGGGTGCACGAGTGGGTTACATCGAACTGGATCTCAACAGCG
GTAAGATCCTTGAGAGTTTTCGCCCCGAAGAACGTTTTCCAATGATGAGCACTTTTAAAGTTCTGCTATG
TGGCGCGGTATTATCCCGTGTTGACGCCGGGCAAGAGCAACTCGGTCGCCGCATACACTATTCTCAGAAT
GACTTGGTTGAGTACTCACCAGTCACAGAAAAGCATCTTACGGATGGCATGACAGTAAGAGAATTATGCA
GTGCTGCCATAACCATGAGTGATAACACTGCGGCCAACTTACTTCTGACAACGATCGGAGGACCGAAGGA
GCTAACCGCTTTTTTGCACAACATGGGGGATCATGTAACTCGCCTTGATCGTTGGGAACCGGAGCTGAAT
GAAGCCATACCAAACGACGAGCGTGACACCACGATGCCTGTAGCAATGGCAACAACGTTGCGCAAACTAT
TAACTGGCGAACTACTTACTCTAGCTTCCCGGCAACAATTAATAGACTGGATGGAGGCGGATAAAGTTGC
AGGACCACTTCTGCGCTCGGCCCTTCCGGCTGGCTGGTTTATTGCTGATAAATCTGGAGCCGGTGAGCGT
GGGTCTCGCGGTATCATTGCAGCACTGGGGCCAGATGGTAAGCCCTCCCGTATCGTAGTTATCTACACGA
CGGGGAGTCAGGCAACTATGGATGAACGAAATAGACAGATCGCTGAGATAGGTGCCTCACTGATTAAGCA
TTGGTAACTGTCAGACCAAGTTTACTCATATATACTTTAGATTGATTTAAAACTTCATTTTTAATTTAAA
AGGATCTAGGTGAAGATCCTTTTTGATAATCTCATGACCAAAATCCCTTAACGTGAGTTTTCGTTCCACT
GAGCGTCAGACCCCGTAGAAAAGATCAAAGGATCTTCTTGAGATCCTTTTTTTCTGCGCGTAATCTGCTG
CTTGCAAACAAAAAAACCACCGCTACCAGCGGTGGTTTGTTTGCCGGATCAAGAGCTACCAACTCTTTTT
CCGAAGGTAACTGGCTTCAGCAGAGCGCAGATACCAAATACTGTTCTTCTAGTGTAGCCGTAGTTAGGCC
ACCACTTCAAGAACTCTGTAGCACCGCCTACATACCTCGCTCTGCTAATCCTGTTACCAGTGGCTGCTGC
CAGTGGCGATAAGTCGTGTCTTACCGGGTTGGACTCAAGACGATAGTTACCGGATAAGGCGCAGCGGTCG
GGCTGAACGGGGGGTTCGTGCACACAGCCCAGCTTGGAGCGAACGACCTACACCGAACTGAGATACCTAC
AGCGTGAGCTATGAGAAAGCGCCACGCTTCCCGAAGGGAGAAAGGCGGACAGGTATCCGGTAAGCGGCAG
GGTCGGAACAGGAGAGCGCACGAGGGAGCTTCCAGGGGGAAACGCCTGGTATCTTTATAGTCCTGTCGGG
TTTCGCCACCTCTGACTTGAGCGTCGATTTTTGTGATGCTCGTCAGGGGGGCGGAGCCTATGGAAAAACG
CCAGCAACGCGGCCTTTTTACGGTTCCTGGCCTTTTGCTGGCCTTTTGCTCACATGTTCTTTCCTGCGTT
ATCCCCTGATTCTGTGGATAACCGTATTACCGCCTTTGAGTGAGCTGATACCGCTCGCCGCAGCCGAACG
ACCGAGCGCAGCGAGTCAGTGAGCGAGGAAGCGGAAGAGCGCCCAATACGCAAACCGCCTCTCCCCGCGC
GTTGGCCGATTCATTAATGCAGCAAGCTCATGGCTGACTAATTTTTTTTATTTATGCAGAGGCCGAGGCC
GCCTCGGCCTCTGAGCTATTCCAGAAGTAGTGAGGAGGCTTTTTTGGAGGCCTAGGCTTTTGCAAAAAGC
TCCCCGTGGCACGACAGGTTTCCCGACTGGAAAGCGGGCAGTGAGCGCAACGCAATTAATGTGAGTTAGC
TCACTCATTAGGCACCCCAGGCTTTACACTTTATGCTTCCGGCTCGTATGTTGTGTGGAATTGTGAGCGG
ATAACAATTTCACACAGGAAACAGCTATGACATGATTACGAATTTCACAAATAAAGCATTTTTTTCACTG
CATTCTAGTTGTGGTTTGTCCAAACTCATCAATGTATCTTATCATGTCTGGATCAACTGGATAACTCAAG
CTAACCAAAATCATCCCAAACTTCCCACCCCATACCCTATTACCACTGCCAATTACCTGTGGTTTCATTT
ACTCTAAACCTGTGATTCCTCTGAATTATTTTCATTTTAAAGAAATTGTATTTGTTAAATATGTACTACA
AACTTAGTAGT
